Addgene plasmid #23658: pDONR223-NEK2
Depositing lab: William Hahn & David Root. Depositing organization: Dana-Farber Cancer Institute. Publication: COT drives resistance to RAF inhibition through MAP kinase pathway reactivation. Johannessen CM, Boehm JS, Kim SY, Thomas SR, Wardwell L, Johnson LA, Emery CM, Stransky N, Cogdill AP, Barretina J, Caponigro G, Hieronymus H, Murray RR, Salehi-Ashtiani K, Hill DE, Vidal M, Zhao JJ, Yang X, Alkan O, Kim S, Harris JL, Wilson CJ, Myer VE, Finan PM, Root DE, Roberts TM, Golub T, Flaherty KT, Dummer R, Weber BL, Sellers WR, Schlegel R, Wargo JA, Hahn WC, Garraway LA. Nature. 2010 Dec 16;468(7326):968-72. doi: 10.1038/nature09627 PubMed 21107320.
Backbone
  Vector backbone: pDONR223
  Backbone manufacturer: Invitrogen
  Backbone size w/o insert (bp): 5005
  Vector type: Gateway Donor vector
Growth in bacteria
  Bacterial resistance: Spectinomycin, 50 μg/mL
  Growth temperature: 37°C
  Growth strain: DH5alpha
  Copy number: High Copy
Gene/Insert
  Gene/Insert name: NEK2 (alt name: NIMA (never in mitosis gene a)-related kinase 2)
  Species: H. sapiens (human)
  Insert size (bp): 645
  Mutation: Insert encodes truncated protein relative to NP_002488.1. Encodes amino acids 1-212
  Entrez Gene: NEK2 (a.k.a. HsPK21, NEK2A, NLK1, PPP1R111, RP67)
  Cloning method: Gateway Cloning
  Sequencing primers: 5′ M13pUC-fwd; 3′ M13rev
Terms and licenses: Academic/Nonprofit Terms; Industry Terms: Not Available to Industry
Depositor comments: The ORF has no Stop codon. This design enables easy recombination into a destination vector to add an epitope tag of choice and Stop codon to the ORF. Do NOT use this plasmid directly for transfections. A set of 4 custom lentiviral vectors is available ( pLX301 (http://www.addgene.org/25895/) , pLX302 (http://www.addgene.org/25896/) , pLX303 (http://www.addgene.org/25897/) , pLX304 (http://www.addgene.org/25890/) ) to be used to express these ORFs in mammalian cells. These plasmids are not included in the kit and must be ordered separately.
How to cite: pDONR223-NEK2 was a gift from William Hahn & David Root (Addgene plasmid # 23658 ; http://n2t.net/addgene:23658 ; RRID:Addgene_23658)
