[The description below was written by a language model from this plasmid's Addgene catalogue record.]
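Description:
pDONR223-NEK2 is a Gateway entry clone built in the pDONR223 donor vector backbone, carrying a human NEK2 (NIMA-related kinase 2) open reading frame introduced by Gateway recombination. It is a bacterial propagation plasmid, maintained at high copy in E. coli under spectinomycin selection. The record does not include a feature table, so the origin of replication, the recombination sites flanking the insert and other backbone elements are not itemised. As a product of Gateway cloning into a donor vector, the ORF would be expected to sit between att sites that allow transfer into destination vectors, and M13 forward and reverse primer sites flank the insert for sequencing.

The insert is about 645 bp and is not the full-length gene. It encodes a truncated protein corresponding to amino acids 1–212 of the reference NEK2 protein, which should be taken into account in any experiment assuming full-length kinase function. The ORF lacks a stop codon by design, so that recombination into a destination vector can fuse a C-terminal epitope tag of choice and supply the stop codon. No promoter for expression in mammalian cells is recorded, and the depositor states that the plasmid should not be used directly for transfection. Instead it is a shuttle source for the ORF, intended for transfer into expression vectors. The depositor points to a companion set of lentiviral destination vectors (pLX301 to pLX304) for mammalian expression. The clone belongs to a kit of ORF clones, and the associated publication concerns resistance to RAF inhibition through MAP kinase pathway reactivation.
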