>Addgene plasmid #23658 | pDONR223-NEK2 | depositor partial sequence | sequence record 11214 | Author sequence
ATGCCTTCCCGGGCTGAGGACTATGAAGTGTTGTACACCATTGGCACAGGCTCCTACGGCCGCTGCCAGA
AGATCCGGAGGAAGAGTGATGGCAAGATATTAGTTTGGAAAGAACTTGACTATGGCTCCATGACAGAAGC
TGAGAAACAGATGCTTGTTTCTGAAGTGAATTTGCTTCGTGAACTGAAACATCCAAACATCGTTCGTTAC
TATGATCGGATTATTGACCGGACCAATACAACACTGTACATTGTAATGGAATATTGTGAAGGAGGGGATC
TGGCTAGTGTAATTACAAAGGGAACCAAGGAAAGGCAATACTTAGATGAAGAGTTTGTTCTTCGAGTGAT
GACTCAGTTGACTCTGGCCCTGAAGGAATGCCACAGACGAAGTGATGGTGGTCATACCGTATTGCATCGG
GATCTGAAACCAGCCAATGTTTTCCTGGATGGCAAGCAAAACGTCAAGCTTGGAGACTTTGGGCTAGCTA
GAATATTAAACCACGACACGAGTTTTGCAAAAACATTTGTTGGCACACCTTATTACATGTCTCCTGAACA
AATGAATCGCATGTCCTACAATGAGAAATCAGATATCTGGTCATTGGGCTGCTTGCTGTATGAGTTATGT
GCATTAATCTTTTAG
