>Addgene plasmid #23658 | pDONR223-NEK2 | addgene partial sequence | sequence record 29552 | 23658 with M13pUC-fwd
GCTCGGGCCCAATAATGATTTTATTTTGACTGATAGTGACCTGTTCGTTGCAACAAATTGATGAGCAATG
CTTTTTTATAATGCCAACTTTGTACAAAAAAGTTGGCATGCCTTCCCGGGCTGAGGACTATGAAGTGTTG
TACACCATTGGCACAGGCTCCTACGGCCGCTGCCAGAAGATCCGGAGGAAGAGTGATGGCAAGATATTAG
TTTGGAAAGAACTTGACTATGGCTCCATGACAGAAGCTGAGAAACAGATGCTTGTTTCTGAAGTGAATTT
GCTTCGTGAACTGAAACATCCAAACATCGTTCGTTACTATGATCGGATTATTGACCGGACCAATACAACA
CTGTACATTGTAATGGAATATTGTGAAGGAGGGGATCTGGCTAGTGTAATTACAAAGGGAACCAAGGAAA
GGCAATACTTAGATGAAGAGTTTGTTCTTCGAGTGATGACTCAGTTGACTCTGGCCCTGAAGGAATGCCA
CAGACGAAGTGATGGTGGTCATACCGTATTGCATCGGGATCTGAAACCAGCCAATGTTTTCCTGGATGGC
AAGCAAAACGTCAAGCTTGGAGACTTTGGGCTAGCTAGAATATTAAACCACGACACGAGTTTTGCAAAAA
CATTTGTTGGCACACCTTATTACATGTCTCCTGAACAAATGAATCGCATGTCCTACAATGAGAAATCAGA
TATCTGGTCATTGGGCTGCTTGCTGTATGAGTTATGTGCATTAATCT
